>Addgene plasmid #194408 | LT1_66_TU3of3_X2homology | addgene full sequence | sequence record 382880 | Addgene NGS Result
TGCCCTGAATTCGCATCTAGAATAAATCGCAGCCAAGTGAGTGAATAGATGACGCACCACGGTCAGACAC
GGCCACATCGTATCTCACAGGAGCAAGCGCGATAGGAGCACTCACACATAGTACGGTGATCCGCTGACTC
CTTTGCCCAAATAAGACGTGAGCCCGTCTCAGATGCACACACTGGCTTAAGATGACAACGTGAGACCGAA
AGTGAAACGTGATTTCATGCGTCATTTTGAACATTTTGTAAATCTTATTTAATAATGTGTGCGGCAATTC
ACATTTAATTTATGAATGTTTTCTTAACATCGCGGCAACTCAAGAAACGGCAGGTTCGGATCTTAGCTAC
TAGAGAAAGAGGAGAAATACTAGATGCGTAAAGGCGAAGAGCTGTTCACTGGTGTCGTCCCTATTCTGGT
GGAACTGGATGGTGATGTCAACGGTCATAAGTTTTCCGTGCGTGGCGAGGGTGAAGGTGACGCAACTAAT
GGTAAACTGACGCTGAAGTTCATCTGTACTACTGGTAAACTGCCGGTTCCTTGGCCGACTCTGGTAACGA
CGCTGACTTATGGTGTTCAGTGCTTTGCTCGTTATCCGGACCATATGAAGCAGCATGACTTCTTCAAGTC
CGCCATGCCGGAAGGCTATGTGCAGGAACGCACGATTTCCTTTAAGGATGACGGCACGTACAAAACGCGT
GCGGAAGTGAAATTTGAAGGCGATACCCTGGTAAACCGCATTGAGCTGAAAGGCATTGACTTTAAAGAGG
ACGGCAATATCCTGGGCCATAAGCTGGAATACAATTTTAACAGCCACAATGTTTACATCACCGCCGATAA
ACAAAAAAATGGCATTAAAGCGAATTTTAAAATTCGCCACAACGTGGAGGATGGCAGCGTGCAGCTGGCT
GATCACTACCAGCAAAACACTCCAATCGGTGATGGTCCTGTTCTGCTGCCAGACAATCACTATCTGAGCA
CGCAAAGCGTTCTGTCTAAAGATCCGAACGAGAAACGCGATCATATGGTTCTGCTGGAGTTCGTAACCGC
AGCGGGCATCACGCATGGTATGGATGAACTGTACAAATGACCAGGCATCAAATAAAACGAAAGGCTCAGT
CGAAAGACTGGGCCTTTCGTTTTATCTGTTGTTTGTCGGTGAACGCTCTCTACTAGAGTCACACTGGCTC
ACCTTCGGGTGGGCCTTTCTGCGTTTATAGGTCTCAGCTGAGCATGAGACGGAAATCTGCTCGTCAGTGG
TGCTCACACTGACGAATCATGTACAGATCATACCGATGACTGCCTGGCGACTCACAACTAAGCAAGACAG
CCGGAACCAGCGCCGGCGAACACCACTGCATATATGGCATATCACAACAGTCCAACTAGTGCACTGCAGT
ACATAACCCCTAGGTCTTCCTGAGAGTGACGAAGGCTAAGGTCACTTCTTCGTTTCCTTTATTGGGGTTT
CCGTGTAGCCTTCCCCTGAATAGTGTGGGACGTTTTATGAGAAGCCGTAAGAAATAGCCGAGCGGCCGCG
ATTATCAAAAAGGATCTTCACCTAGATCCTTTTAAATTAAAAATGAAGTTTTAAATCAATCTAAAGTATA
TATGAGTAAACTTGGTCTGACAGTTACCAATGCTTAATCAGTGAGGCACCTATCTCAGCGATCTGTCTAT
TTCGTTCATCCATAGTTGCCTGACTCCCCGTCGTGTAGATAACTACGATACGGGAGGGCTTACCATCTGG
CCCCAGTGCTGCAATGATACCGCGGGACCCACGCTCACCGGCTCCAGATTTATCAGCAATAAACCAGCCA
GCCGGAAGGGCCGAGCGCAGAAGTGGTCCTGCAACTTTATCCGCCTCCATCCAGTCTATTAATTGTTGCC
GGGAAGCTAGAGTAAGTAGTTCGCCAGTTAATAGTTTGCGCAACGTTGTTGCCATTGCTACAGGCATCGT
GGTGTCACGCTCGTCGTTTGGTATGGCTTCATTCAGCTCCGGTTCCCAACGATCAAGGCGAGTTACATGA
TCCCCCATGTTGTGCAAAAAAGCGGTTAGCTCCTTCGGTCCTCCGATCGTTGTCAGAAGTAAGTTGGCCG
CAGTGTTATCACTCATGGTTATGGCAGCACTGCATAATTCTCTTACTGTCATGCCATCCGTAAGATGCTT
TTCTGTGACTGGTGAGTACTCAACCAAGTCATTCTGAGAATAGTGTATGCGGCGACCGAGTTGCTCTTGC
CCGGCGTCAATACGGGATAATACCGCGCCACATAGCAGAACTTTAAAAGTGCTCATCATTGGAAAACGTT
CTTCGGGGCGAAAACTCTCAAGGATCTTACCGCTGTTGAGATCCAGTTCGATGTAACCCACTCGTGCACC
CAACTGATCTTCAGCATCTTTTACTTTCACCAGCGTTTCTGGGTGAGCAAAAACAGGAAGGCAAAATGCC
GCAAAAAAGGGAATAAGGGCGACACGGAAATGTTGAATACTCATACTCTTCCTTTTTCAATATTATTGAA
GCATTTATCAGGGTTATTGTCTCATGAGCGGATACATATTTGAATGTATTTAGAAAAATAAACAAATAGG
GGTTCCGCGCACATTTCCCCGAAAAGTGCCACCTGTCATGACCAAAATCCCTTAACGTGAGTTTTCGTTC
CACTGAGCGTCAGACCCCGTAGAAAAGATCAAAGGATCTTCTTGAGATCCTTTTTTTCTGCGCGTAATCT
GCTGCTTGCAAACAAAAAAACCACCGCTACCAGCGGTGGTTTGTTTGCCGGATCAAGAGCTACCAACTCT
TTTTCCGAAGGTAACTGGCTTCAGCAGAGCGCAGATACCAAATACTGTTCTTCTAGTGTAGCCGTAGTTA
GGCCACCACTTCAAGAACTCTGTAGCACCGCCTACATACCTCGCTCTGCTAATCCTGTTACCAGTGGCTG
CTGCCAGTGGCGATAAGTCGTGTCTTACCGGGTTGGACTCAAGACGATAGTTACCGGATAAGGCGCAGCG
GTCGGGCTGAACGGGGGGTTCGTGCACACAGCCCAGCTTGGAGCGAACGACCTACACCGAACTGAGATAC
CTACAGCGTGAGCTATGAGAAAGCGCCACGCTTCCCGAAGGGAGAAAGGCGGACAGGTATCCGGTAAGCG
GCAGGGTCGGAACAGGAGAGCGCACGAGGGAGCTTCCAGGGGGAAACGCCTGGTATCTTTATAGTCCTGT
CGGGTTTCGCCACCTCTGACTTGAGCGTCGATTTTTGTGATGCTCGTCAGGGGGGCGGAGCCTATGGAAA
AACGCCAGCAACGCGGCCTTTTTACGGTTCCTGGCCTTTTGCTGGCCTTTTGCTCACATGTTCTTTCCTG
CGTTATCCCCTGATTCTGTGGATAACCGTGCGGCCGCCAATGTCAAAAGATCCTCTCATACCATATTAAG
TAAATTGCCTCCATTTCTTTTTCCTCGGGCAGAGAAACTCGCAGGCAACTTGCTCTCGAAGTGGTCACG
Features (pLannotate 1.2.2; 6 found; start..end, strand, type, name):
    374..1087    +  CDS            superfolder GFP: GFP variant that folds robustly even when fused to poorly folded proteins (Pédelacq et al., 2006)
   1099..1170    +  terminator     rrnB T1 terminator: transcription terminator T1 from the E. coli rrnB gene
   1186..1213    +  terminator     T7Te terminator: phage T7 early transcription terminator
   1634..2494    -  CDS            AmpR: β-lactamase; bla; confers resistance to ampicillin, carbenicillin, and related antibiotics
   2495..2599    -  promoter       AmpR promoter: bla
   2702..3290    +  rep_origin     ori: high-copy-number ColE1/pMB1/pBR322/pUC origin of replication
