[The description below was written by a language model from this plasmid's Addgene catalogue record and pLannotate feature annotations shown in this document.]
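Description:
LT1_66_TU3of3_X2homology is an empty acceptor backbone built on the MoClo Yeast Toolkit (YTK) framework, part of a kit for engineering Saccharomyces cerevisiae and introducing biosensors. It is designed to receive the third transcriptional unit (TU3) in a design where three transcriptional units are combined into one multigene construct, and it carries X2 homology sequence intended to direct integration into the yeast genome. No gene of interest is present. The sequenced record is about 3.5 kb. In E. coli the plasmid is maintained through a high-copy ColE1/pUC-type origin and selected with ampicillin through a β-lactamase gene driven by its native bla promoter. No yeast origin of replication or yeast selection marker appears among the annotated features, which fits a cloning intermediate rather than a plasmid that replicates in yeast.

The placeholder at the cloning position is a GFP dropout cassette, derived from another toolkit plasmid. It consists of a superfolder GFP coding sequence followed by the rrnB T1 and T7Te bacterial terminators. The promoter driving it was not annotated and is not stated in the record. In MoClo-style Golden Gate assembly, such a cassette is excised and replaced by the incoming parts (typically promoter, coding sequence and terminator), so correct assemblies give non-fluorescent colonies while unmodified backbone gives green ones, allowing a simple visual screen. The feature table does not annotate the X2 homology arms, the assembly connectors or the Type IIS restriction sites. These presumably lie in the unannotated regions flanking the dropout cassette, but their exact positions and arrangement cannot be confirmed from the record.
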