Addgene plasmid #194408: LT1_66_TU3of3_X2homology
Purpose: (Empty Backbone) TU3 backbone (for TU #3 for plasmid with 3 TUs) with X2 homology arms for Saccharomyces cerevisiae
Depositing lab: Lisbeth Olsson. Depositing organization: Chalmers University of Technology. Publication: ScEnSor Kit for Saccharomyces cerevisiae Engineering and Biosensor-Driven Investigation of the Intracellular Environment. Torello Pianale L, Olsson L. ACS Synth Biol. 2023 Aug 8. doi: 10.1021/acssynbio.3c00124. PubMed 37552581.
Backbone
  Vector backbone: MoClo YTK
  Vector type: Bacterial Expression, Synthetic Biology
Growth in bacteria
  Bacterial resistance: Ampicillin, 100 μg/mL
  Growth temperature: 37°C
  Growth strain: DH5alpha
  Copy number: High Copy
Gene/Insert
  Gene/Insert name: None
  Mutation: NA
Resource information
  A portion of this plasmid was derived from a plasmid made by: GFP dropout cassette from Addgene plasmid #65154
Terms and licenses: Academic/Nonprofit Terms; Industry Terms: Not Available to Industry
How to cite: LT1_66_TU3of3_X2homology was a gift from Lisbeth Olsson (Addgene plasmid # 194408 ; http://n2t.net/addgene:194408 ; RRID:Addgene_194408)
